Addgene plasmid #157358: pD649-HAsp-FGFR4-COMP5AP-AviTag-9xHis
Purpose: Mammalian expression of cell-surface protein extracellular domain fused to COMP5AP-AviTag-9xHis. Protein is secreted from cells.
Depositing lab: Chris Garcia. Depositing organization: Stanford University. Publication: A Human IgSF Cell-Surface Interactome Reveals a Complex Network of Protein-Protein Interactions. Wojtowicz WM, Vielmetter J, Fernandes RA, Siepe DH, Eastman CL, Chisholm GB, Cox S, Klock H, Anderson PW, Rue SM, Miller JJ, Glaser SM, Bragstad ML, Vance J, Lam AW, Lesley SA, Zinn K, Garcia KC. Cell. 2020 Aug 20;182(4):1027-1043.e17. doi: 10.1016/j.cell.2020.07.025. PubMed 32822567.
Backbone
  Vector backbone: pD649
  Backbone size w/o insert (bp): 7153
  Vector type: Mammalian Expression
Growth in bacteria
  Bacterial resistance: Ampicillin, 100 μg/mL
  Growth temperature: 37°C
  Growth strain: DH5alpha
  Copy number: High Copy
Gene/Insert
  Gene/Insert name: FGFR4
  Species: H. sapiens (human)
  Insert size (bp): 1044
  Entrez Gene: FGFR4 (a.k.a. CD334, JTK2, TKF)
  Promoter: CMV/SP6
  Tag / fusion protein: COMP5AP-AviTag-9xHis (C terminal on backbone)
  Cloning method: Restriction Enzyme; 5′ cloning site GCGGCCGC (not destroyed); 3′ cloning site GGCGCGCC (not destroyed)
  Sequencing primers: 5′ ATTTAGGTGACACTATAG; 3′ CGTCGCACTCCATCACGGTG
Resource information
  A portion of this plasmid was derived from a plasmid made by: synthesis by ThermoFisher
Terms and licenses: Academic/Nonprofit Terms; Industry Terms: Not Available to Industry
Depositor comments: Some plasmids in this collection may have an IS4-like element ISVsa5 family transposase upstream of the CMV promoter.
How to cite: pD649-HAsp-FGFR4-COMP5AP-AviTag-9xHis was a gift from Chris Garcia (Addgene plasmid # 157358 ; http://n2t.net/addgene:157358 ; RRID:Addgene_157358)
