[The description below was written by a language model from this plasmid's Addgene catalogue record and pLannotate feature annotations shown in this document.]
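Description:
pD649-HAsp-FGFR4-COMP5AP-AviTag-9xHis is a high-copy mammalian expression plasmid built on the pD649 backbone for producing a secreted, multimerised form of the human FGFR4 extracellular domain. It is maintained in E. coli through a ColE1/pUC-type origin with ampicillin selection (AmpR, β-lactamase). The feature table also shows an SV40 promoter/EM7 promoter unit driving a puromycin N-acetyltransferase sequence followed by an SV40 poly(A) signal, which could in principle allow selection in mammalian cells, although the record does not describe that use. Short KanR, lacZα, ble and f1 ori matches are only fragments and appear to be backbone remnants. The depositor notes that some plasmids in this collection may carry an IS4-like transposase element upstream of the CMV promoter; none is annotated here.

The expression cassette uses the CMV enhancer and immediate early promoter, followed by a fragment of CMV intron A and an SP6 promoter, which could support in vitro transcription and serves as a sequencing primer site. The open reading frame begins with a signal peptide ("HAsp" in the name; the automated annotation partially matches it to an IgH signal sequence). Next comes the roughly 1 kb FGFR4 ectodomain segment, cloned between preserved NotI and AscI sites so that ectodomains can be swapped. This is fused C-terminally to the coiled-coil region of rat cartilage oligomeric matrix protein (COMP), which drives pentamerisation, then to human placental alkaline phosphatase, an AviTag for enzymatic biotinylation, and a polyhistidine tag for purification. A bGH poly(A) signal ends the transcript. The pentameric, enzyme-labelled protein raises binding avidity and gives a colorimetric readout, which suits it as a probe in extracellular protein–protein interaction screens such as the human IgSF cell-surface interactome study it came from.
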