Features (pLannotate 1.2.2; 24 found; start..end, strand, type, name):
    119..143     -  CDS            KanR (fragment): aminoglycoside phosphotransferase; aph(3')-Ia; confers resistance to kanamycin
    254..842     +  rep_origin     ori: high-copy-number ColE1/pMB1/pBR322/pUC origin of replication
   1067..1084    +  terminator     rrnB T2 terminator (fragment): transcription terminator T2 from the E. coli rrnB gene
   1109..1128    -  CDS            lacZα (fragment): LacZα fragment of β-galactosidase; lacZ fragment
   1584..1600    +  protein_bind   lac operator: The lac repressor binds to the lac operator to inhibit transcription in E. coli. This inhibition can be relieved by adding lactose or isopropyl-β-D-thiogalactopyranoside (IPTG). lac repressor encoded by lacI
   1843..2146    +  enhancer       CMV enhancer: human cytomegalovirus immediate early enhancer
   2147..2350    +  promoter       CMV promoter: human cytomegalovirus (CMV) immediate early promoter
   2486..2529    +  intron         CMV intron (fragment): modified intron A from human cytomegalovirus
   2581..2599    +  promoter       SP6 promoter: promoter for bacteriophage SP6 RNA polymerase
   2603..2640    +  CDS            IgH signal sequence (fragment): signal sequence from the mouse immunoglobulin heavy chain variable region
   2746..3792    +  CDS            FGFR4 (fragment): FGFR4_HUMAN - Also known as JTK2, TKF. Experimental evidence at protein level: Swiss-Prot protein existence level 1. Tyrosine-protein kinase that acts as cell-surface receptor for fibroblast growth factors and plays a role in the regulation of cell proliferation, differentiation and migration, and in regulation of lipid metabolism, bile acid biosynthesis, glucose uptake, vitamin D metabolism and phosphate homeostasis. Required for normal down- regulation of the expression of CYP7A1, the rate-limiting enzyme in bile acid synthesis, in response to FGF19. Phosphorylates PLCG1 and FRS2. Ligand bin
   3889..4068    +  CDS            Comp (fragment): COMP_RAT - Experimental evidence at protein level: Swiss-Prot protein existence level 1. May play a role in the structural integrity of cartilage via its interaction with other extracellular matrix proteins such as the collagens and fibronectin. Can mediate the interaction of chondrocytes with the cartilage extracellular matrix through interaction with cell surface integrin receptors. Could play a role in the pathogenesis of osteoarthritis. Potent suppressor of apoptosis in both primary chondrocytes and transformed cells. Suppresses apoptosis by blocking the activation of caspase-3 and by indu
   4056..5508    +  CDS            SEAP (fragment): secreted alkaline phosphatase from human placenta The natural enzyme has a C-terminal transmembrane sequence that is replaced by a GPI anchor.
   5533..5574    +  CDS            AviTag™ (fragment): peptide tag that allows for enzymatic biotinylation
   5578..5601    +  CDS            8xHis: 8xHis affinity tag
   5747..5858    +  polyA_signal   bGH poly(A) signal: bovine growth hormone polyadenylation signal
   5859..5967    +  rep_origin     f1 ori (fragment): f1 bacteriophage origin of replication; arrow indicates direction of (+) strand synthesis
   5981..6310    +  promoter       SV40 promoter: SV40 enhancer and early promoter
   6358..6405    +  promoter       EM7 promoter: synthetic bacterial promoter&nbsp
   6424..7023    +  CDS            PuroR (fragment): puromycin N-acetyltransferase; pac from Streptomyces; confers resistance to puromycin
   7033..7158    +  CDS            ble (fragment): BLE_KLEPN - Experimental evidence at protein level: Swiss-Prot protein existence level 1. Binding protein with a strong affinity to the bleomycin family of antibiotics. Binds to CL990; an antimitotic-antibiotic compound. From Klebsiella pneumoniae.
   7153..7274    +  polyA_signal   SV40 poly(A) signal: SV40 polyadenylation signal
   7327..8187    -  CDS            AmpR: β-lactamase; bla; confers resistance to ampicillin, carbenicillin, and related antibiotics
   8190..89      -  promoter       AmpR promoter (fragment) (across the origin): bla
>Addgene plasmid #157358 | pD649-HAsp-FGFR4-COMP5AP-AviTag-9xHis | depositor full sequence | sequence record 303825 | Full Sequence
TTTCAATATTATTGAAGCATTTATCAGGGTTATTGTCTCATGAGCGGATACATATTTGAATGTATTTAGA
AAAATAAACAAATAGGGGTCAGTGTTACAACCAATTAACCAATTCTGAACATTATCGCGAGCCCATTTAT
ACCTGAATATGGCTCATAACACCCCTTGCTCATGACCAAAATCCCTTAACGTGAGTTACGCGCGCGTCGT
TCCACTGAGCGTCAGACCCCGTAGAAAAGATCAAAGGATCTTCTTGAGATCCTTTTTTTCTGCGCGTAAT
CTGCTGCTTGCAAACAAAAAAACCACCGCTACCAGCGGTGGTTTGTTTGCCGGATCAAGAGCTACCAACT
CTTTTTCCGAAGGTAACTGGCTTCAGCAGAGCGCAGATACCAAATACTGTTCTTCTAGTGTAGCCGTAGT
TAGCCCACCACTTCAAGAACTCTGTAGCACCGCCTACATACCTCGCTCTGCTAATCCTGTTACCAGTGGC
TGCTGCCAGTGGCGATAAGTCGTGTCTTACCGGGTTGGACTCAAGACGATAGTTACCGGATAAGGCGCAG
CGGTCGGGCTGAACGGGGGGTTCGTGCACACAGCCCAGCTTGGAGCGAACGACCTACACCGAACTGAGAT
ACCTACAGCGTGAGCTATGAGAAAGCGCCACGCTTCCCGAAGGGAGAAAGGCGGACAGGTATCCGGTAAG
CGGCAGGGTCGGAACAGGAGAGCGCACGAGGGAGCTTCCAGGGGGAAACGCCTGGTATCTTTATAGTCCT
GTCGGGTTTCGCCACCTCTGACTTGAGCGTCGATTTTTGTGATGCTCGTCAGGGGGGCGGAGCCTATGGA
AAAACGCCAGCAACGCGGCCTTTTTACGGTTCCTGGCCTTTTGCTGGCCTTTTGCTCACATGTTCTTTCC
TGCGTTATCCCCTGATTCTGTGGATAACCGTATTACCGCCTTTGAGTGAGCTGATACCGCTCGCCGCAGC
CGAACGACCGAGCGCAGCGAGTCAGTGAGCGAGGAAGCGGAAGGCGAGAGTAGGGAACTGCCAGGCATCA
AACTAAGCAGAAGGCCCCTGACGGATGGCCTTTTTGCGTTTCTACAAACTCTTTCTGTGTTGTAAAACGA
CGGCCAGTCTTAAGCTCGGGCCCCCTGGGCGGTTCTGATAACGAGTAATCGTTAATCCGCAAATAACGTA
AAAACCCGCTTCGGCGGGTTTTTTTATGGGGGGAGTTTAGGGAAAGAGCATTTGTCAGAATATTTAAGGG
CGCCTGTCACTTTGCTTGATATATGAGAATTATTTAACCTTATAAATGAGAAAAAAGCAACGCACTTTAA
ATAAGATACGTTGCTTTTTCGATTGATGAACACCTATAATTAAACTATTCATCTATTATTTATGATTTTT
TGTATATACAATATTTCTAGTTTGTTAAAGAGAATTAAGAAAATAAATCTCGAAAATAATAAAGGGAAAA
TCAGTTTTTGATATCAAAATTATACATGTCAACGATAATACAAAATATAATACAAACTATAAGATGTTAT
CAGTATTTATTATCATTTAGAATAAATTTTGTGTCGCCCTTAATTGTGAGCGGATAACAATTACGAGCTT
CATGCACAGTGGCGTTGACTCAATATTGGCCATTAGCCATATTATTCATTGGTTATATAGCATAAATCAA
TATTGGCTATTGGCCATTGCATACGTTGTATCTATATCATAATATGTACATTTATATTGGCTCATGTCCA
ATATGACCGCCATGTTGGCATTGATTATTGACTAGTTATTAATAGTAATCAATTACGGGGTCATTAGTTC
ATAGCCCATATATGGAGTTCCGCGTTACATAACTTACGGTAAATGGCCCGCCTGGCTGACCGCCCAACGA
CCCCCGCCCATTGACGTCAATAATGACGTATGTTCCCATAGTAACGCCAATAGGGACTTTCCATTGACGT
CAATGGGTGGAGTATTTACGGTAAACTGCCCACTTGGCAGTACATCAAGTGTATCATATGCCAAGTACGC
CCCCTATTGACGTCAATGACGGTAAATGGCCCGCCTGGCATTATGCCCAGTACATGACCTTATGGGACTT
TCCTACTTGGCAGTACATCTACGTATTAGTCATCGCTATTACCATGGTGATGCGGTTTTGGCAGTACATC
AATGGGCGTGGATAGCGGTTTGACTCACGGGGATTTCCAAGTCTCCACCCCATTGACGTCAATGGGAGTT
TGTTTTGGCACCAAAATCAACGGGACTTTCCAAAATGTCGTAACAACTCCGCCCCATTGACGCAAATGGG
CGGTAGGCGTGTACGGTGGGAGGTCTATATAAGCAGAGCTCGTTTAGTGAACCGTCAGATCGCCTGGAGA
CGCCATCCACGCTGTTTTGACCTCCATAGAAGACACCGGGACCGATCCAGCCTCCGCGGCCGGGAACGGT
GCATTGGAACGCGGATTCCCCGTGCCAAGAGTGACGTAAGTACCGCCTATAGAGTCTATAGGCCCACCCC
CTTGGCTTCGTTAGAACGCGGCTACAATTAATACATAACCTTATGTATCATACACATACGATTTAGGTGA
CACTATAGAATAACATCCACTTTGCCTTTCTCTCCACAGGTGTCCACTCCCAGGTCCAACTGCACCTCGG
TTCTATCGAAAACGCGCCTGCTAGCGCCACCATGAAGACCATCATTGCCCTGAGCTACATCTTCTGCCTG
GTGTTCGCTGCGGCCGCCTTGGAAGCCTCTGAAGAGGTGGAACTGGAACCCTGTCTGGCCCCTAGCCTGG
AACAGCAAGAGCAAGAACTGACAGTGGCCCTGGGCCAGCCAGTCAGACTTTGTTGTGGCAGAGCCGAGAG
AGGCGGCCACTGGTACAAAGAGGGAAGCAGACTTGCCCCAGCCGGCAGAGTTAGAGGATGGCGAGGCAGA
CTGGAAATCGCCAGCTTCCTGCCTGAGGACGCCGGCAGATATCTTTGCCTGGCCAGAGGCAGCATGATTG
TGCTGCAGAATCTGACCCTGATCACCGGCGATAGCCTGACCAGCAGCAACGACGACGAGGACCCTAAGAG
CCACAGAGATCCCAGCAACCGGCACAGCTATCCTCAGCAGGCCCCTTACTGGACACACCCTCAGCGGATG
GAAAAGAAACTGCACGCCGTGCCTGCCGGCAACACCGTGAAGTTTAGATGTCCCGCCGCTGGCAACCCCA
CACCTACAATCAGATGGCTGAAGGACGGCCAGGCCTTCCACGGCGAGAATAGAATCGGCGGCATCCGGCT
GAGACACCAGCATTGGAGCCTGGTCATGGAAAGCGTGGTGCCCAGCGACAGAGGCACCTACACATGCCTG
GTGGAAAATGCCGTGGGCAGCATCCGGTACAACTACCTGCTGGACGTGCTGGAAAGAAGCCCTCACAGAC
CCATTCTGCAGGCCGGACTGCCTGCCAATACCACAGCTGTTGTGGGCAGCGACGTGGAACTGCTGTGCAA
GGTGTACTCTGACGCCCAGCCTCACATCCAGTGGCTGAAGCACATCGTGATCAACGGCAGCAGCTTTGGC
GCCGACGGCTTTCCTTATGTGCAGGTCCTGAAAACCGCCGACATCAACAGCTCCGAGGTGGAAGTGCTGT
ACCTGAGAAACGTGTCCGCCGAAGATGCCGGCGAGTACACTTGTCTGGCCGGCAATTCTATCGGCCTGAG
CTATCAGAGCGCCTGGCTGACAGTTCTGCCCGAGGAAGATCCTACCTGGACAGCCGCTGCTCCTGAGGCC
AGATACACAGATGGCGCGCCGGAAGATCAAGTTGATCCAAGATTGATTGATGGCAAGGGCGGATCTCTGG
AGGTGCTGTTCCAGGGACCAGGCGGAAGCGGCAATCCCGGCGGCGATCTGGCCCCCCAGATGCTGCGCGA
GCTGCAGGAGACCAATGCCGCCCTGCAGGACGTGCGCGAGCTGCTGCGCCACCGCGTGAAGGAGATCACC
TTCCTGAAGAACACCGTGATGGAGTGCGACGCCTGCGGTATGCAGCCCTCTAGAGGCTCCGGCTCCATCA
TCCCAGTTGAGGAGGAGAACCCGGACTTCTGGAACCGCGAGGCAGCCGAGGCCCTGGGTGCCGCCAAGAA
GCTGCAGCCTGCACAGACAGCCGCCAAGAACCTCATCATCTTCCTGGGCGATGGGATGGGGGTGTCTACG
GTGACAGCTGCCAGGATCCTAAAAGGGCAGAAGAAGGACAAACTGGGGCCTGAGATACCCCTGGCCATGG
ACCGCTTCCCATATGTGGCTCTGTCCAAGACATACAATGTAGACAAACATGTGCCAGACAGTGGAGCCAC
AGCCACGGCCTACCTGTGCGGGGTCAAGGGCAACTTCCAGACCATTGGCTTGAGTGCAGCCGCCCGCTTT
AACCAGTGCAACACGACACGCGGCAACGAGGTCATCTCCGTGATGAATCGGGCCAAGAAAGCAGGGAAGT
CAGTGGGAGTGGTAACCACCACACGAGTGCAGCACGCCTCGCCAGCCGGCACCTACGCCCACACGGTGAA
CCGCAACTGGTACTCGGACGCCGACGTGCCTGCCTCGGCCCGCCAGGAGGGGTGCCAGGACATCGCTACG
CAGCTCATCTCCAACATGGACATTGACGTGATCCTAGGTGGAGGCCGAAAGTACATGTTTCGCATGGGAA
CCCCAGACCCTGAGTACCCAGATGACTACAGCCAAGGTGGGACCAGGCTGGACGGGAAGAATCTGGTGCA
GGAATGGCTGGCGAAGCGCCAGGGTGCCCGGTATGTGTGGAACCGCACTGAGCTCATGCAGGCTTCCCTG
GACCCGTCTGTGACCCATCTCATGGGTCTCTTTGAGCCTGGAGACATGAAATACGAGATCCACCGAGACT
CCACACTGGACCCCTCCCTGATGGAGATGACAGAGGCTGCCCTGCGCCTGCTGAGCAGGAACCCCCGCGG
CTTCTTCCTCTTCGTGGAGGGTGGTCGCATCGACCATGGTCATCATGAAAGCAGGGCTTACCGGGCACTG
ACTGAGACGATCATGTTCGACGACGCCATTGAGAGGGCGGGCCAGCTCACCAGCGAGGAGGACACGCTGA
GCCTCGTCACTGCCGACCACTCCCACGTCTTCTCCTTCGGAGGCTACCCCCTGCGAGGGAGCTCCATCTT
CGGGCTGGCCCCTGGCAAGGCCCGGGACAGGAAGGCCTACACGGTCCTCCTATACGGAAACGGTCCAGGC
TATGTGCTCAAGGACGGCGCCCGGCCGGATGTTACCGAGAGCGAGAGCGGGAGCCCCGAGTATCGGCAGC
AGTCAGCAGTGCCCCTGGACGAAGAGACCCACGCAGGCGAGGACGTGGCGGTGTTCGCGCGCGGCCCGCA
GGCGCACCTGGTTCACGGCGTGCAGGAGCAGACCTTCATAGCGCACGTCATGGCCTTCGCCGCCTGCCTG
GAGCCCTACACCGCCTGCGACCTGGCGCCCCCCGCCGGCACCACCGACGCCGCGCACCCGGGTGGCGGAG
GACTGAACGACATCTTCGAGGCTCAGAAAATCGAATGGCACGAACATCACCATCACCATCACCATCACCA
TTAAGGCCGGCCTGTAGTCACTGGCACAACGCGTTACCCGGTAAGCCAATCGGGTATACACGGTCGTCAT
ACTGCAGACAGGGTTCTTCTACTTTGCAAGATAGTCTTGAGTAGTAAAATAAATAGATAGAGAAAATCAG
CCTCGACTGTGCCTTCTAGTTGCCAGCCATCTGTTGTTTGCCCCTCCCCCGTGCCTTCCTTGACCCTGGA
AGGTGCCACTCCCACTGTCCTTTCCTAATAAAATGAGGAAATTGCATCACAACACTCAACCCTATCTCGG
TCTATTCTTTTGATTTATAAGGGATTTTGCCGATTTCGGCCTATTGGTTAAAAAATGAGCTGATTTAACA
AAAATTTAACGCGAATTAATTCTGTGGAATGTGTGTCAGTTAGGGTGTGGAAAGTCCCCAGGCTCCCCAG
CAGGCAGAAGTATGCAAAGCATGCATCTCAATTAGTCAGCAACCAGGTGTGGAAAGTCCCCAGGCTCCCC
AGCAGGCAGAAGTATGCAAAGCATGCATCTCAATTAGTCAGCAACCATAGTCCCGCCCCTAACTCCGCCC
ATCCCGCCCCTAACTCCGCCCAGTTCCGCCCATTCTCCGCCCCATGGCTGACTAATTTTTTTTATTTATG
CAGAGGCCGAGGCCGCCTCTGCCTCTGAGCTATTCCAGAAGTAGTGAGGAGGCTTTTTTGGAGGCCTAGG
CTTTTGCAAAAAGCTCCCGGGAGCTTGTATATCCATTTTCGGATCTGATCAGCACGTGTTGACAATTAAT
CATCGGCATAGTATATCGGCATAGTATAATACGACAAGGTGAGGAACTAAACCATGACCGAGTACAAGCC
CACGGTGCGCCTCGCCACCCGCGACGACGTCCCCAGGGCCGTACGCACCCTCGCCGCCGCGTTCGCCGAC
TACCCCGCCACGCGCCACACCGTCGATCCGGACCGCCACATCGAGCGGGTCACCGAGCTGCAAGAACTCT
TCCTCACGCGCGTCGGGCTCGACATCGGCAAGGTGTGGGTCGCGGACGACGGCGCCGCGGTGGCGGTCTG
GACCACGCCGGAGAGCGTCGAAGCGGGGGCGGTGTTCGCCGAGATCGGCCCGCGCATGGCCGAGTTGAGC
GGTTCCCGGCTGGCCGCGCAGCAACAGATGGAAGGCCTCCTGGCGCCGCACCGGCCCAAGGAGCCCGCGT
GGTTCCTGGCCACCGTCGGCGTCTCGCCCGACCACCAGGGCAAGGGTCTGGGCAGCGCCGTCGTGCTCCC
CGGAGTGGAGGCGGCCGAGCGCGCCGGGGTGCCCGCCTTCCTGGAGACATCCGCGCCCCGCAACCTCCCC
TTCTACGAGCGGCTCGGCTTCACCGTCACCGCCGACGTCGAGGTGCCCGAAGGACCGCGCACCTGGTGCA
TGACCCGCAAGCCCGGTGCCTGACACGTGCTACGAGATTTCGATTCCACCGCCGCCTTCTATGAAAGGTT
GGGCTTCGGAATCGTTTTCCGGGACGCCGGCTGGATGATCCTCCAGCGCGGGGATCTCATGCTGGAGTTC
TTCGCCCACCCCAACTTGTTTATTGCAGCTTATAATGGTTACAAATAAAGCAATAGCATCACAAATTTCA
CAAATAAAGCATTTTTTTCACTGCATTCTAGTTGTGGTTTGTCCAAACTCATCAATGTATCTTATCATGT
CTGTATACCGTCGACCTCTAGCTAGAGCTTGGCGTAATCATGGTCATTACCAATGCTTAATCAGTGAGGC
ACCTATCTCAGCGATCTGTCTATTTCGTTCATCCATAGTTGCCTGACTCCCCGTCGTGTAGATAACTACG
ATACGGGAGGGCTTACCATCTGGCCCCAGCGCTGCGATGATACCGCGAGAACCACGCTCACCGGCTCCGG
ATTTATCAGCAATAAACCAGCCAGCCGGAAGGGCCGAGCGCAGAAGTGGTCCTGCAACTTTATCCGCCTC
CATCCAGTCTATTAATTGTTGCCGGGAAGCTAGAGTAAGTAGTTCGCCAGTTAATAGTTTGCGCAACGTT
GTTGCCATCGCTACAGGCATCGTGGTGTCACGCTCGTCGTTTGGTATGGCTTCATTCAGCTCCGGTTCCC
AACGATCAAGGCGAGTTACATGATCCCCCATGTTGTGCAAAAAAGCGGTTAGCTCCTTCGGTCCTCCGAT
CGTTGTCAGAAGTAAGTTGGCCGCAGTGTTATCACTCATGGTTATGGCAGCACTGCATAATTCTCTTACT
GTCATGCCATCCGTAAGATGCTTTTCTGTGACTGGTGAGTACTCAACCAAGTCATTCTGAGAATAGTGTA
TGCGGCGACCGAGTTGCTCTTGCCCGGCGTCAATACGGGATAATACCGCGCCACATAGCAGAACTTTAAA
AGTGCTCATCATTGGAAAACGTTCTTCGGGGCGAAAACTCTCAAGGATCTTACCGCTGTTGAGATCCAGT
TCGATGTAACCCACTCGTGCACCCAACTGATCTTCAGCATCTTTTACTTTCACCAGCGTTTCTGGGTGAG
CAAAAACAGGAAGGCAAAATGCCGCAAAAAAGGGAATAAGGGCGACACGGAAATGTTGAATACTCATATT
CTTCCTT
