>Addgene plasmid #157358 | pD649-HAsp-FGFR4-COMP5AP-AviTag-9xHis | depositor partial sequence | sequence record 303826 | insert (extracellular domain)
TTGGAAGCCTCTGAAGAGGTGGAACTGGAACCCTGTCTGGCCCCTAGCCTGGAACAGCAAGAGCAAGAAC
TGACAGTGGCCCTGGGCCAGCCAGTCAGACTTTGTTGTGGCAGAGCCGAGAGAGGCGGCCACTGGTACAA
AGAGGGAAGCAGACTTGCCCCAGCCGGCAGAGTTAGAGGATGGCGAGGCAGACTGGAAATCGCCAGCTTC
CTGCCTGAGGACGCCGGCAGATATCTTTGCCTGGCCAGAGGCAGCATGATTGTGCTGCAGAATCTGACCC
TGATCACCGGCGATAGCCTGACCAGCAGCAACGACGACGAGGACCCTAAGAGCCACAGAGATCCCAGCAA
CCGGCACAGCTATCCTCAGCAGGCCCCTTACTGGACACACCCTCAGCGGATGGAAAAGAAACTGCACGCC
GTGCCTGCCGGCAACACCGTGAAGTTTAGATGTCCCGCCGCTGGCAACCCCACACCTACAATCAGATGGC
TGAAGGACGGCCAGGCCTTCCACGGCGAGAATAGAATCGGCGGCATCCGGCTGAGACACCAGCATTGGAG
CCTGGTCATGGAAAGCGTGGTGCCCAGCGACAGAGGCACCTACACATGCCTGGTGGAAAATGCCGTGGGC
AGCATCCGGTACAACTACCTGCTGGACGTGCTGGAAAGAAGCCCTCACAGACCCATTCTGCAGGCCGGAC
TGCCTGCCAATACCACAGCTGTTGTGGGCAGCGACGTGGAACTGCTGTGCAAGGTGTACTCTGACGCCCA
GCCTCACATCCAGTGGCTGAAGCACATCGTGATCAACGGCAGCAGCTTTGGCGCCGACGGCTTTCCTTAT
GTGCAGGTCCTGAAAACCGCCGACATCAACAGCTCCGAGGTGGAAGTGCTGTACCTGAGAAACGTGTCCG
CCGAAGATGCCGGCGAGTACACTTGTCTGGCCGGCAATTCTATCGGCCTGAGCTATCAGAGCGCCTGGCT
GACAGTTCTGCCCGAGGAAGATCCTACCTGGACAGCCGCTGCTCCTGAGGCCAGATACACAGAT
